Addgene plasmid #59916: pScalps_puro_mIL-2Rβ
Purpose: Expresses mouse interleukin-2 receptor Beta chain
Depositing lab: Silvia Monticelli. Depositing organization: Institute for Research in Biomedicine, Switzerland. Publication: Two Functionally Distinct Subsets of Mast Cells Discriminated By IL-2-Independent CD25 Activities. Deho' L, Leoni C, Brodie TM, Montagner S, De Simone M, Polletti S, Barozzi I, Natoli G, Monticelli S. J Immunol. 2014 Sep 1;193(5):2196-206. doi: 10.4049/jimmunol.1400516. Epub 2014 Jul 25. PubMed 25063866.
Backbone
  Vector backbone: pScalps
  Backbone size w/o insert (bp): 7740
  Total vector size (bp): 9360
  Vector type: Lentiviral
  Selectable markers: Puromycin
Growth in bacteria
  Bacterial resistance: Ampicillin, 100 μg/mL
  Growth temperature: 37°C
  Growth strain: NEB Stable
  Copy number: Unknown
Gene/Insert
  Gene/Insert name: interleukin 2 receptor beta
  Species: M. musculus (mouse)
  Insert size (bp): 1620
  Entrez Gene: Il2rb (a.k.a. CD122, IL-15R, IL-15Rbeta, IL15R, IL15Rbeta, Il-2/15Rbeta, Il-2R, Il-2Rbeta, p70)
  Cloning method: Restriction Enzyme; 5′ cloning site BAMHI (not destroyed); 3′ cloning site NOTI (not destroyed)
  Sequencing primers: 5′ GCTTCTCGCTTCTGTTCG; 3′ GTTGTCAAGCGATGAGGCGCGT
Terms and licenses: Academic/Nonprofit Terms; Industry Terms: Not Available to Industry
How to cite: pScalps_puro_mIL-2Rβ was a gift from Silvia Monticelli (Addgene plasmid # 59916 ; http://n2t.net/addgene:59916 ; RRID:Addgene_59916)
