[The description below was written by a language model from this plasmid's Addgene catalogue record.]
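Description:
pScalps_puro_mIL-2Rβ is a lentiviral expression plasmid built on the pScalps backbone, designed to deliver and express the mouse interleukin-2 receptor beta chain in mammalian cells. The complete plasmid is about 9.4 kb, made up of a 7.7 kb backbone and an insert of roughly 1.6 kb. It is propagated in E. coli under ampicillin selection, and a recombination-deficient strain is the recorded host, as is common for lentiviral plasmids whose repeated long terminal repeat sequences can be unstable in bacteria. The copy number is not recorded. In transduced mammalian cells, a puromycin resistance marker allows selection of cells that have stably integrated the vector.

The insert is the Mus musculus Il2rb coding sequence, also known as CD122. It encodes the signalling subunit shared by the IL-2 and IL-15 receptor complexes. It was cloned by restriction digestion between BamHI and NotI sites, both of which remain intact, so the insert can be excised or exchanged. The record lists no epitope tags or fusion partners. It does not name the promoter driving Il2rb, and it does not say how the puromycin cassette is expressed. No feature table is provided, so the LTRs, packaging signal and other viral elements expected in a lentiviral transfer vector cannot be described in detail.

The associated publication concerns functionally distinct mast cell subsets distinguished by IL-2-independent activities of CD25. This suggests the construct was used to enforce IL-2Rβ expression in mouse cells to examine IL-2 receptor function in that setting.
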