>Addgene plasmid #59916 | pScalps_puro_mIL-2Rβ | depositor partial sequence | sequence record 94963 | insert
ATGGCTACCATAGCTCTTCCCTGGAGCCTGTCCCTCTACGTCTTCCTCCTGCTCCTGGCTACACCTTGGG
CATCTGCAGCAGTGAAAAACTGTTCCCATCTTGAATGCTTCTACAACTCAAGAGCCAATGTCTCTTGCAT
GTGGAGCCATGAAGAGGCTCTGAATGTCACAACCTGCCACGTCCATGCCAAGTCGAACCTGCGACACTGG
AACAAAACCTGTGAGCTAACTCTTGTGAGGCAGGCATCCTGGGCCTGCAACCTGATCCTCGGGTCGTTCC
CAGAGTCCCAGTCACTGACCTCCGTGGACCTCCTTGACATAAATGTGGTGTGCTGGGAAGAGAAGGGTTG
GCGTAGGGTAAAGACCTGCGACTTCCATCCCTTTGACAACCTTCGCCTGGTGGCCCCTCATTCCCTCCAA
GTTCTGCACATTGATACCCAGAGATGTAACATAAGCTGGAAGGTCTCCCAGGTCTCTCACTACATTGAAC
CATACTTGGAATTTGAGGCCCGTAGACGTCTTCTGGGCCACAGCTGGGAGGATGCATCCGTATTAAGCCT
CAAGCAGAGACAGCAGTGGCTCTTCTTGGAGATGCTGATCCCTAGTACCTCATATGAGGTCCAGGTGAGG
GTCAAAGCTCAACGAAACAATACCGGGACCTGGAGTCCCTGGAGCCAGCCCCTGACCTTTCGGACAAGGC
CAGCAGATCCCATGAAGGAGATCCTCCCCATGTCATGGCTCAGATACCTTCTGCTGGTCCTTGGTTGTTT
TTCTGGCTTCTTCTCCTGCGTCTACATTTTGGTCAAGTGCCGGTACCTTGGGCCATGGCTGAAGACAGTT
CTCAAGTGCCACATCCCAGATCCTTCTGAGTTCTTCTCCCAGCTGAGCTCCCAGCATGGGGGAGACCTTC
AGAAATGGCTCTCCTCGCCTGTCCCCTTGTCCTTCTTCAGCCCCAGTGGCCCTGCCCCTGAGATCTCTCC
GCTGGAAGTGCTCGACGGAGATTCCAAGGCCGTGCAGCTGCTCCTGTTACAGAAGGACTCTGCCCCTTTA
CCCTCGCCCAGCGGCCACTCACAGGCCAGCTGCTTCACCAACCAGGGCTACTTCTTCTTCCATCTGCCCA
ATGCCTTGGAGATCGAATCCTGCCAGGTGTACTTCACCTATGACCCCTGTGTGGAAGAGGAGGTGGAGGA
GGATGGGTCAAGGCTGCCCGAGGGATCTCCCCACCCACCTCTGCTGCCTCTGGCTGGAGAACAGGATGAC
TACTGTGCCTTCCCGCCCAGGGATGACCTGCTGCTCTTCTCCCCGAGCCTCAGCACCCCCAACACTGCCT
ATGGGGGCAGCAGAGCCCCTGAAGAAAGATCTCCACTCTCCCTGCATGAGGGACTTCCCTCCCTAGCATC
CCGTGACCTGATGGGCTTACAGCGCCCTCTGGAGCGGATGCCGGAAGGTGATGGAGAGGGGCTGTCTGCC
AATAGCTCTGGGGAGCAGGCCAGTGTCCCAGAAGGCAACCTTCATGGGCAAGATCAGGACAGAGGCCAGG
GCCCCATCCTGACCCTGAACACCGATGCCTATCTGTCTCTTCAAGAACTACAGGCCCAAGATTCAGTCCA
CCTAATATAG
