>Addgene plasmid #59916 | pScalps_puro_mIL-2Rβ | addgene partial sequence | sequence record 133428 | SFFVpro-F 5'-CTTCTGCTTCCCGAGCTCTA-3'
TCGGCGCGCCAGTCCTCCGACAGACTGAGTCGCCCGGGGGTCTAGAAGCGCTGGATCCTCTCAGCCACCA
TGGCTACCATAGCTCTTCCCTGGAGCCTGTCCCTCTACGTCTTCCTCCTGCTCCTGGCTACACCTTGGGC
ATCTGCAGCAGTGAAAAACTGTTCCCATCTTGAATGCTTCTACAACTCAAGAGCCAATGTCTCTTGCATG
TGGAGCCATGAAGAGGCTCTGAATGTCACAACCTGCCACGTCCATGCCAAGTCGAACCTGCGACACTGGA
ACAAAACCTGTGAGCTAACTCTTGTGAGGCAGGCATCCTGGGCCTGCAACCTGATCCTCGGGTCGTTCCC
AGAGTCCCAGTCACTGACCTCCGTGGACCTCCTTGACATAAATGTGGTGTGCTGGGAAGAGAAGGGTTGG
CGTAGGGTAAAGACCTGCGACTTCCATCCCTTTGACAACCTTCGCCTGGTGGCCCCTCATTCCCTCCAAG
TTCTGCACATTGATACCCAGAGATGTAACATAAGCTGGAAGGTCTCCCAGGTCTCTCACTACATTGAACC
ATACTTGGAATTTGAGGCCCGTAGACGTCTTCTGGGCCACAGCTGGGAGGATGCATCCGTATTAAGCCTC
AAGCAGAGACAGCAGTGGCTCTTCTTGGAGATGCTGATCCCTAGTACCTCATATGAGGTCCAGGTGAGGG
TCAAAGCTCAACGAAACAATACCGGGACCTGGAGTCCCTGGAGCCAGCCCCTGACCTTTCGGACAAGGCC
AGCAGATCCCATGAAGGAGATCCTCCCCATGTCATGGCTCAGATACCTTCTGCTGGTCCTTGGTTGTTTT
TCTGGCTTCTTCTCCTGCGTCTACATTTTGGTCAAGTGCCGGTACCTTGGGCCATGGCTGAAGACAGTTC
TCAAGTGCCACATCCCAGATCCTTCTGAGTTCTT
